>Addgene plasmid #81672 | pDONR223_MAP2K1_p.L177M | addgene full sequence | sequence record 167922 | Addgene NGS Result
ATCAAAGGATCTTCTTGAGATCCTTTTTTTCTGCGCGTAATCTGCTGCTTGCAAACAAAAAAACCACCGC
TACCAGCGGTGGTTTGTTTGCCGGATCAAGAGCTACCAACTCTTTTTCCGAAGGTAACTGGCTTCAGCAG
AGCGCAGATACCAAATACTGTTCTTCTAGTGTAGCCGTAGTTAGGCCACCACTTCAAGAACTCTGTAGCA
CCGCCTACATACCTCGCTCTGCTAATCCTGTTACCAGTGGCTGCTGCCAGTGGCGATAAGTCGTGTCTTA
CCGGGTTGGACTCAAGACGATAGTTACCGGATAAGGCGCAGCGGTCGGGCTGAACGGGGGGTTCGTGCAC
ACAGCCCAGCTTGGAGCGAACGACCTACACCGAACTGAGATACCTACAGCGTGAGCTATGAGAAAGCGCC
ACGCTTCCCGAAGGGAGAAAGGCGGACAGGTATCCGGTAAGCGGCAGGGTCGGAACAGGAGAGCGCACGA
GGGAGCTTCCAGGGGGAAACGCCTGGTATCTTTATAGTCCTGTCGGGTTTCGCCACCTCTGACTTGAGCG
TCGATTTTTGTGATGCTCGTCAGGGGGGCGGAGCCTATGGAAAAACGCCAGCAACGCGGCCTTTTTACGG
TTCCTGGCCTTTTGCTGGCCTTTTGCTCACATGTTCTTTCCTGCGTTATCCCCTGATTCTGTGGATAACC
GTATTACCGCCTTTGAGTGAGCTGATACCGCTCGCCGCAGCCGAACGACCGAGCGCAGCGAGTCAGTGAG
CGAGGAAGCGGAAGAGCGCCCAATACGCAAACCGCCTCTCCCCGCGCGTTGGCCGATTCATTAATGCAGC
TGGCACGACAGGTTTCCCGACTGGAAAGCGGGCAGTGAGCGCAACGCAATTAATACGCGTACCGCTAGCC
AGGAAGAGTTTGTAGAAACGCAAAAAGGCCATCCGTCAGGATGGCCTTCTGCTTAGTTTGATGCCTGGCA
GTTTATGGCGGGCGTCCTGCCCGCCACCCTCCGGGCCGTTGCTTCACAACGTTCAAATCCGCTCCCGGCG
GATTTGTCCTACTCAGGAGAGCGTTCACCGACAAACAACAGATAAAACGAAAGGCCCAGTCTTCCGACTG
AGCCTTTCGTTTTATTTGATGCCTGGCAGTTCCCTACTCTCGCGTTAACGCTAGCATGGATGTTTTCCCA
GTCACGACGTTGTAAAACGACGGCCAGTCTTAAGCTCGGGCCCCAAATAATGATTTTATTTTGACTGATA
GTGACCTGTTCGTTGCAACAAATTGATGAGCAATGCTTTTTTATAATGCCAACTTTGTACAAAAAAGTTG
GCACCATGCCCAAGAAGAAGCCGACGCCCATCCAGCTGAACCCGGCCCCCGACGGCTCTGCAGTTAACGG
GACCAGCTCTGCGGAGACCAACTTGGAGGCCTTGCAGAAGAAGCTGGAGGAGCTAGAGCTTGATGAGCAG
CAGCGAAAGCGCCTTGAGGCCTTTCTTACCCAGAAGCAGAAGGTGGGAGAACTGAAGGATGACGACTTTG
AGAAGATCAGTGAGCTGGGGGCTGGCAATGGCGGTGTGGTGTTCAAGGTCTCCCACAAGCCTTCTGGCCT
GGTCATGGCCAGAAAGCTAATTCATCTGGAGATCAAACCCGCAATCCGGAACCAGATCATAAGGGAGCTG
CAGGTTCTGCATGAGTGCAACTCTCCGTACATCGTGGGCTTCTATGGTGCGTTCTACAGCGATGGCGAGA
TCAGTATCTGCATGGAGCACATGGATGGAGGTTCTCTGGATCAAGTCCTGAAGAAAGCTGGAAGAATTCC
TGAACAAATTTTAGGAAAAGTTAGCATTGCTGTAATAAAAGGCATGACATATCTGAGGGAGAAGCACAAG
ATCATGCACAGAGATGTCAAGCCCTCCAACATCCTAGTCAACTCCCGTGGGGAGATCAAGCTCTGTGACT
TTGGGGTCAGCGGGCAGCTCATCGACTCCATGGCCAACTCCTTCGTGGGCACAAGGTCCTACATGTCGCC
AGAAAGACTCCAGGGGACTCATTACTCTGTGCAGTCAGACATCTGGAGCATGGGACTGTCTCTGGTAGAG
ATGGCGGTTGGGAGGTATCCCATCCCTCCTCCAGATGCCAAGGAGCTGGAGCTGATGTTTGGGTGCCAGG
TGGAAGGAGATGCGGCTGAGACCCCACCCAGGCCAAGGACCCCCGGGAGGCCCCTTAGCTCATACGGAAT
GGACAGCCGACCTCCCATGGCAATTTTTGAGTTGTTGGATTACATAGTCAACGAGCCTCCTCCAAAACTG
CCCAGTGGAGTGTTCAGTCTGGAATTTCAAGATTTTGTGAATAAATGCTTAATAAAAAACCCCGCAGAGA
GAGCAGATTTGAAGCAACTCATGGTTCATGCTTTTATCAAGAGATCTGATGCTGAGGAAGTGGATTTTGC
AGGTTGGCTCTGCTCCACCATCGGCCTTAACCAGCCCAGCACACCAACCCATGCTGCTGGCGTTGATTGC
CAACTTTCTTGTACAAAGTTGGCATTATAAGAAAGCATTGCTTATCAATTTGTTGCAACGAACAGGTCAC
TATCAGTCAAAATAAAATCATTATTTGCCATCCAGCTGATATCCCCTATAGTGAGTCGTATTACATGGTC
ATAGCTGTTTCCTGGCAGCTCTGGCCCGTGTCTCAAAATCTCTGATGTTACATTGCACAAGATAAAAATA
TATCATCATGCCTCCTCTAGACCAGCCAGGACAGAAATGCCTCGACTTCGCTGCTACCCAAGGTTGCCGG
GTGACGCACACCGTGGAAACGGATGAAGGCACGAACCCAGTGGACATAAGCCTGTTCGGTTCGTAAGCTG
TAATGCAAGTAGCGTATGCGCTCACGCAACTGGTCCAGAACCTTGACCGAACGCAGCGGTGGTAACGGCG
CAGTGGCGGTTTTCATGGCTTGTTATGACTGTTTTTTTGGGGTACAGTCTATGCCTCGGGCATCCAAGCA
GCAAGCGCGTTACGCCGTGGGTCGATGTTTGATGTTATGGAGCAGCAACGATGTTACGCAGCAGGGCAGT
CGCCCTAAAACAAAGTTAAACATTATGAGGGAAGCGGTGATCGCCGAAGTATCGACTCAACTATCAGAGG
TAGTTGGCGTCATCGAGCGCCATCTCGAACCGACGTTGCTGGCCGTACATTTGTACGGCTCCGCAGTGGA
TGGCGGCCTGAAGCCACACAGTGATATTGATTTGCTGGTTACGGTGACCGTAAGGCTTGATGAAACAACG
CGGCGAGCTTTGATCAACGACCTTTTGGAAACTTCGGCTTCCCCTGGAGAGAGCGAGATTCTCCGCGCTG
TAGAAGTCACCATTGTTGTGCACGACGACATCATTCCGTGGCGTTATCCAGCTAAGCGCGAACTGCAATT
TGGAGAATGGCAGCGCAATGACATTCTTGCAGGTATCTTCGAGCCAGCCACGATCGACATTGATCTGGCT
ATCTTGCTGACAAAAGCAAGAGAACATAGCGTTGCCTTGGTAGGTCCAGCGGCGGAGGAACTCTTTGATC
CGGTTCCTGAACAGGATCTATTTGAGGCGCTAAATGAAACCTTAACGCTATGGAACTCGCCGCCCGACTG
GGCTGGCGATGAGCGAAATGTAGTGCTTACGTTGTCCCGCATTTGGTACAGCGCAGTAACCGGCAAAATC
GCGCCGAAGGATGTCGCTGCCGACTGGGCAATGGAGCGCCTGCCGGCCCAGTATCAGCCCGTCATACTTG
AAGCTAGACAGGCTTATCTTGGACAAGAAGAAGATCGCTTGGCCTCGCGCGCAGATCAGTTGGAAGAATT
TGTCCACTACGTGAAAGGCGAGATCACCAAGGTAGTCGGCAAATAACCCTCGAGCCACCCATGACCAAAA
TCCCTTAACGTGAGTTACGCGTCGTTCCACTGAGCGTCAGACCCCGTAGAAAAG
Features (pLannotate 1.2.2; 12 found; start..end, strand, type, name):
     15..603     +  rep_origin     ori: high-copy-number ColE1/pMB1/pBR322/pUC origin of replication
    786..878     +  CDS            lacI (fragment): lac repressor; lacI; The lac repressor binds to the lac operator to inhibit transcription in E. coli. This inhibition can be relieved by adding lactose or isopropyl-β-D-thiogalactopyranoside (IPTG).
    933..960     -  terminator     rrnB T2 terminator: transcription terminator T2 from the E. coli rrnB gene
   1092..1135    +  terminator     rrnB T1 terminator: Escherichia coli rrnB; transcription terminator T1 from the E. coli rrnB gene
   1182..1218    -  CDS            lacZα (fragment): LacZα fragment of β-galactosidase; lacZ fragment
   1235..1330    +  protein_bind   attL3: mutant version of attL; recombination site for the Gateway® LR reaction LR Clonase™
   1336..2514    +  CDS            MAP2K1: MP2K1_HUMAN - Also known as MEK1, PRKMK1. Experimental evidence at protein level: Swiss-Prot protein existence level 1. Dual specificity protein kinase which acts as an essential component of the MAP kinase signal transduction pathway. Binding of extracellular ligands such as growth factors, cytokines and hormones to their cell-surface receptors activates RAS and this initiates RAF1 activation. RAF1 then further activates the dual-specificity protein kinases MAP2K1/MEK1 and MAP2K2/MEK2. Both MAP2K1/MEK1 and MAP2K2/MEK2 function specifically in the MAPK/ERK cascade, and catalyze the concomitant
   2521..2616    -  protein_bind   attL3: mutant version of attL; recombination site for the Gateway® LR reaction LR Clonase™
   2635..2653    -  promoter       T7 promoter: promoter for bacteriophage T7 RNA polymerase
   2843..2866    +  promoter       Pc promoter (fragment): intI1 (promoter lies within the coding sequence); class 1 integron promoter
   3042..3098    +  CDS            GmR (fragment): gentamycin acetyltransferase; aacC1; confers resistance to gentamycin
   3105..3896    +  CDS            SmR: aminoglycoside adenylyltransferase (Murphy, 1985); aadA; confers resistance to spectinomycin and streptomycin
