[The description below was written by a language model from this plasmid's Addgene catalogue record and pLannotate feature annotations shown in this document.]
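Description:
pDONR223_MAP2K1_p.L177M is a Gateway entry clone built in the Invitrogen pDONR223 backbone, carrying the human MAP2K1 (MEK1) open reading frame with the point mutation L177M. It is a bacterial propagation and shuttle plasmid rather than an expression vector. A high-copy ColE1/pUC-type origin maintains it in E. coli, and selection relies on the aadA aminoglycoside adenylyltransferase gene (SmR), which confers spectinomycin resistance. The sequenced plasmid is about 4 kb. The annotation also picks up short backbone remnants (lacI, lacZα and gentamicin-resistance fragments, and a partial integron Pc promoter upstream of the marker), which are not functional payload elements.

The MAP2K1 coding sequence is flanked on both sides by attL recombination sites. The annotation tool labels both as attL3 variants, one in each orientation. These sites allow LR Clonase-mediated transfer of the ORF into any compatible Gateway destination vector. The record lists no promoter for the insert. rrnB T1 and T2 terminators lie upstream of the cassette to insulate it from read-through transcription, and a T7 promoter sits beyond the downstream att site, facing back toward the insert. The clone is in the "open" configuration, with no stop codon directly after the ORF, so the protein can be fused in frame to C-terminal tags supplied by a destination vector.

MAP2K1 encodes a dual-specificity kinase in the RAS–RAF–MEK–ERK cascade. This variant belongs to the Target Accelerator Plasmid Collection, which was assembled for systematic functional testing of rare cancer-associated alleles. Its typical use is as a source clone for generating expression constructs to compare the mutant with wild-type MEK1.
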