Addgene plasmid #81672: pDONR223_MAP2K1_p.L177M
Purpose: Gateway Donor vector containing MAP2K1, part of the Target Accelerator Plasmid Collection.
Depositing lab: Jesse Boehm & William Hahn & David Root. Depositing organization: Broad Institute. Publication: Systematic Functional Interrogation of Rare Cancer Variants Identifies Oncogenic Alleles. Kim E, Ilic N, Shrestha Y, Zou L, Kamburov A, Zhu C, Yang X, Lubonja R, Tran N, Nguyen C, Lawrence MS, Piccioni F, Bagul M, Doench JG, Chouinard CR, Wu X, Hogstrom L, Natoli T, Tamayo P, Horn H, Corsello SM, Lage K, Root DE, Subramanian A, Golub TR, Getz G, Boehm JS, Hahn WC. Cancer Discov. 2016 Jul;6(7):714-26. doi: 10.1158/2159-8290.CD-16-0160. Epub 2016 May 4. PubMed 27147599.
Backbone
  Vector backbone: pDONR223
  Backbone manufacturer: Invitrogen
  Backbone size w/o insert (bp): 2790
  Vector type: Gateway Entry vector
Growth in bacteria
  Bacterial resistance: Spectinomycin, 50 μg/mL
  Growth temperature: 37°C
  Growth strain: DH5alpha
  Copy number: High Copy
Gene/Insert
  Gene/Insert name: MAP2K1 (alt name: NM_002755.3)
  Species: H. sapiens (human)
  Mutation: L177M
  Entrez Gene: MAP2K1 (a.k.a. CFC3, MAPKK1, MEK1, MEL, MKK1, PRKMK1)
  Promoter: None
  Cloning method: Gateway Cloning
  Sequencing primers: 5′ M13pUC-fwd; 3′ M13-Rev
Terms and licenses: Academic/Nonprofit Terms; Industry Terms: Not Available to Industry
Depositor comments: Open state: NO stop codon immediately follows insert
How to cite: pDONR223_MAP2K1_p.L177M was a gift from Jesse Boehm & William Hahn & David Root (Addgene plasmid # 81672 ; http://n2t.net/addgene:81672 ; RRID:Addgene_81672)
