>Addgene plasmid #81672 | pDONR223_MAP2K1_p.L177M | depositor partial sequence | sequence record 154991 | Insert sequence
ATGCCCAAGAAGAAGCCGACGCCCATCCAGCTGAACCCGGCCCCCGACGGCTCTGCAGTTAACGGGACCA
GCTCTGCGGAGACCAACTTGGAGGCCTTGCAGAAGAAGCTGGAGGAGCTAGAGCTTGATGAGCAGCAGCG
AAAGCGCCTTGAGGCCTTTCTTACCCAGAAGCAGAAGGTGGGAGAACTGAAGGATGACGACTTTGAGAAG
ATCAGTGAGCTGGGGGCTGGCAATGGCGGTGTGGTGTTCAAGGTCTCCCACAAGCCTTCTGGCCTGGTCA
TGGCCAGAAAGCTAATTCATCTGGAGATCAAACCCGCAATCCGGAACCAGATCATAAGGGAGCTGCAGGT
TCTGCATGAGTGCAACTCTCCGTACATCGTGGGCTTCTATGGTGCGTTCTACAGCGATGGCGAGATCAGT
ATCTGCATGGAGCACATGGATGGAGGTTCTCTGGATCAAGTCCTGAAGAAAGCTGGAAGAATTCCTGAAC
AAATTTTAGGAAAAGTTAGCATTGCTGTAATAAAAGGCATGACATATCTGAGGGAGAAGCACAAGATCAT
GCACAGAGATGTCAAGCCCTCCAACATCCTAGTCAACTCCCGTGGGGAGATCAAGCTCTGTGACTTTGGG
GTCAGCGGGCAGCTCATCGACTCCATGGCCAACTCCTTCGTGGGCACAAGGTCCTACATGTCGCCAGAAA
GACTCCAGGGGACTCATTACTCTGTGCAGTCAGACATCTGGAGCATGGGACTGTCTCTGGTAGAGATGGC
GGTTGGGAGGTATCCCATCCCTCCTCCAGATGCCAAGGAGCTGGAGCTGATGTTTGGGTGCCAGGTGGAA
GGAGATGCGGCTGAGACCCCACCCAGGCCAAGGACCCCCGGGAGGCCCCTTAGCTCATACGGAATGGACA
GCCGACCTCCCATGGCAATTTTTGAGTTGTTGGATTACATAGTCAACGAGCCTCCTCCAAAACTGCCCAG
TGGAGTGTTCAGTCTGGAATTTCAAGATTTTGTGAATAAATGCTTAATAAAAAACCCCGCAGAGAGAGCA
GATTTGAAGCAACTCATGGTTCATGCTTTTATCAAGAGATCTGATGCTGAGGAAGTGGATTTTGCAGGTT
GGCTCTGCTCCACCATCGGCCTTAACCAGCCCAGCACACCAACCCATGCTGCTGGCGTT
